Addgene plasmid #160569: pUPD2 hpIntron (GB1281)
Purpose: Intron sequence from S. lycopersicum
Depositing lab: Diego Orzaez. Depositing organization: Agencia Estatal Consejo Superior de Investigaciones Científicas, M.P.
Backbone
  Vector backbone: pUPD2
  Backbone manufacturer: self-made; derived from the BioBrick assembly plasmid pSB1C3
  Vector type: Plant Expression, Synthetic Biology
Growth in bacteria
  Bacterial resistance: Chloramphenicol, 25 μg/mL
  Growth temperature: 37°C
  Growth strain: DH5alpha
  Copy number: High Copy
Gene/Insert
  Gene/Insert name: hpIntron
  Species: S. lycopersicum
  Insert size (bp): 473
  Mutation: BsaI and BsmBI sites removed
  Cloning method: Restriction Enzyme; 5′ cloning site BsmBI (destroyed during cloning); 3′ cloning site BsmBI (destroyed during cloning)
  Sequencing primers: 5′ gctttcgctaaggatgatttctgg; 3′ cagggtggtgacaccttgcc
Terms and licenses: Academic/Nonprofit Terms; Industry Terms: Not Available to Industry
Depositor comments: Compatible with GoldenBraid; insert can be released with BsaI
How to cite: pUPD2 hpIntron (GB1281) was a gift from Diego Orzaez (Addgene plasmid # 160569 ; http://n2t.net/addgene:160569 ; RRID:Addgene_160569)
