[The description below was written by a language model from this plasmid's Addgene catalogue record and pLannotate feature annotations shown in this document.]
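Description:
pUPD2 hpIntron (GB1281) is a GoldenBraid entry-level ("domesticated part") plasmid carrying a 473 bp intron sequence from tomato (Solanum lycopersicum). The backbone, pUPD2, is a small self-made cloning vector derived from the BioBrick assembly plasmid pSB1C3. This ancestry shows in the feature table for the 2,578 nt full sequence, which annotates the BioBrick prefix and suffix together with the flanking bacterial terminators (a his operon terminator, a lambda t0 terminator and a further putative terminator) that insulate the cloning site from surrounding transcription. Propagation in E. coli relies on a high-copy ColE1/pUC-type origin, and selection is by chloramphenicol resistance from the cat gene under its native promoter. The plasmid has no plant promoter, terminator, T-DNA borders or plant selection marker of its own. Although it is catalogued under plant expression and synthetic biology, it serves as a part donor rather than an expression vector.

The annotation tool did not assign a feature to the intron itself, which presumably occupies the unannotated region between the BioBrick prefix and suffix. It was inserted through BsmBI sites that were destroyed during cloning, and internal BsaI and BsmBI sites were removed so that the part is compatible with Type IIS assembly. According to the depositor, the insert can be released with BsaI for GoldenBraid assembly into higher-order transcriptional units. The "hp" in the name suggests use as the spacer loop between inverted repeats in hairpin RNA silencing constructs for plants, but the record states only that it is an intron sequence and does not specify the source gene or the intended application.
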