Features (pLannotate 1.2.2; 8 found; start..end, strand, type, name):
    499..518     +  misc_feature   BioBrick suffix: universal suffix for all parts
    519..576     +  terminator     his operon terminator: This putative transcriptin terminator from the E. coli his operon has a 2-bp deletion introduced during synthesis. Its efficiency has not been determined.
    771..1359    -  rep_origin     ori: high-copy-number ColE1/pMB1/pBR322/pUC origin of replication
   1542..1636    -  terminator     lambda t0 terminator: transcription terminator from phage lambda
   1660..2316    -  CDS            cat: CAT_ECOLX - Experimental evidence at protein level: Swiss-Prot protein existence level 1. This enzyme is an effector of chloramphenicol resistance in bacteria. From Escherichia coli. This protein is used as a marker in many commonly used cloning vectors, such as pACYC184.
   2317..2414    -  promoter       cat promoter: promoter of the E. coli cat gene encoding chloramphenicol acetyltransferase
   2500..2543    -  terminator     bacterial terminator: putative bacterial transcription terminator
   2546..2567    +  misc_feature   BioBrick prefix: BioBrick prefix for parts that do not start with "ATG"
>Addgene plasmid #160569 | pUPD2 hpIntron (GB1281) | addgene full sequence | sequence record 319684 | Addgene NGS Result
CTCGAGCCGTACACAGGTGTGACAATAGTTGTTATTTCAGTTCTCTCTTACTTTTAGTGTAGCTGTAATA
TAGTTTGGTTATGAGTGAACTTGTTTGATGATTTGGTTGACCAGCTTGTTGCAATTGGAACATATGAACT
TGTTATATTCACACCAAGACATGGCATATGACTTGTCCGCACAGCTGTCTTTAGCGTACTCCCGTATAGG
TTATTTTGTACCATATGGTAAAGGTGTGGGCACTCTAGAATACATTCGTTTGAGCTGGAACAATAATCAA
GAGAATCTGTTCAATAGTTAGTTCACTTAAGGTGATGTCTGTAATATGTAGGATGGGAAAATAGGGTGGT
GCTGTAGTGTTCCTTGCTCTGTTTTATTTTGTATCTTGTAACTCTGTTGGAGTCATTTGACCATATTTAT
CAGTCGTCGAGGTGAATCAGTGAGTGTTTGACATTGACATGATCTGTAGGTTGTCATTTCGTGAGACCAC
TCATCGCGACTAGTAGCGGCCGCTGCAGTCCGGCAAAAAAGGGCAAGGTGTCACCACCCTGCCCTTTTTC
TTTAAAACCGAAAAGATTACTTCGCGTTATGCAGGCTTCCTCGCTCACTGACTCGCTGCGCTCGGTCGTT
CGGCTGCGGCGAGCGGTATCAGCTCACTCAAAGGCGGTAATACGGTTATCCACAGAATCAGGGGATAACG
CAGGAAAGAACATGTGAGCAAAAGGCCAGCAAAAGGCCAGGAACCGTAAAAAGGCCGCGTTGCTGGCGTT
TTTCCACAGGCTCCGCCCCCCTGACGAGCATCACAAAAATCGACGCTCAAGTCAGAGGTGGCGAAACCCG
ACAGGACTATAAAGATACCAGGCGTTTCCCCCTGGAAGCTCCCTCGTGCGCTCTCCTGTTCCGACCCTGC
CGCTTACCGGATACCTGTCCGCCTTTCTCCCTTCGGGAAGCGTGGCGCTTTCTCATAGCTCACGCTGTAG
GTATCTCAGTTCGGTGTAGGTCGTTCGCTCCAAGCTGGGCTGTGTGCACGAACCCCCCGTTCAGCCCGAC
CGCTGCGCCTTATCCGGTAACTATCGTCTTGAGTCCAACCCGGTAAGACACGACTTATCGCCACTGGCAG
CAGCCACTGGTAACAGGATTAGCAGAGCGAGGTATGTAGGCGGTGCTACAGAGTTCTTGAAGTGGTGGCC
TAACTACGGCTACACTAGAAGAACAGTATTTGGTATCTGCGCTCTGCTGAAGCCAGTTACCTTCGGAAAA
AGAGTTGGTAGCTCTTGATCCGGCAAACAAACCACCGCTGGTAGCGGTGGTTTTTTTGTTTGCAAGCAGC
AGATTACGCGCAGAAAAAAAGGATCTCAAGAAGATCCTTTGATCTTTTCTACGGGGTCTGACGCTCAGTG
GAACGAAAACTCACGTTAAGGGATTTTGGTCATGAGATTATCAAAAAGGATCTTCACCTAGATCCTTTTA
AATTAAAAATGAAGTTTTAAATCAATCTAAAGTATATATGAGTAAACTTGGTCTGACAGCTCGAGGCTTG
GATTCTCACCAATAAAAAACGCCCGGCGGCAACCGAGCGTTCTGAACAAATCCAGATGGAGTTCTGAGGT
CATTACTGGATCTATCAACAGGAGTCCAAGCGAGCTCGATATCAAATTACGCCCCGCCCTGCCACTCGTC
GCAGTACTGTTGTAATTCATTAAGCATTCTGCCGACATGGAAGCCATCACAAACGGCATGATGAACCTGA
ATCGCCAGCGGCATCAGCACCTTGTCGCCTTGCGTATAATATTTGCCCATGGTGAAAACGGGGGCGAAGA
AGTTGTCCATATTGGCCACGTTTAAATCAAAACTGGTGAAACTCACCCAGGGATTGGCTGATACGAAAAA
CATATTCTCAATAAACCCTTTAGGGAAATAGGCCAGGTTTTCACCGTAACACGCCACATCTTGCGAATAT
ATGTGTAGAAACTGCCGGAAATCGTCGTGGTATTCACTCCAGAGTGATGAAAACGTTTCAGTTTGCTCAT
GGAAAACGGTGTAACAAGGGTGAACACTATCCCATATCACCAGCTCACCGTCTTTCATTGCCATACGAAA
TTCCGGATGAGCATTCATCAGGCGGGCAAGAATGTGAATAAAGGCCGGATAAAACTTGTGCTTATTTTTC
TTTACGGTCTTTAAAAAGGCCGTAATATCCAGCTGAACGGTCTGGTTATAGGTACATTGAGCAACTGACT
GAAATGCCTCAAAATGTTCTTTACGATGCCATTGGGATATATCAACGGTGGTATATCCAGTGATTTTTTT
CTCCATTTTAGCTTCCTTAGCTCCTGAAAATCTCGATAACTCAAAAAATACGCCCGGTAGTGATCTTATT
TCATTATGGTGAAAGTTGGAACCTCTTACGTGCCCGATCAACTCGAGTGCCACCTGACGTCTAAGAAACC
ATTATTATCATGACATTAACCTATAAAAATAGGCGTATCACGAGGCAGAATTTCAGATAAAAAAAATCCT
TAGCTTTCGCTAAGGATGATTTCTGGAATTCGCGGCCGCTTCTAGAGCGATGAGTGGT
